>Addgene plasmid #213043 | pSWITCHER-TF1-dsRED | addgene full sequence | sequence record 434013 | Addgene NGS Result
AGGTCACGGTCTCGAAGCCGCGGTGCGGGTGCCAGGGCGTGCCCTTGGGCTCCCCGGGCGCGTACTCCAC
CTCACCCATCTGGTACCCGTTACATAACTTACGGTAAATGGCCCGCCTGGCTGACCGCCCAACGACCCCC
GCCCATTGACGTCAATAGTAACGCCAATAGGGACTTTCCATTGACGTCAATGGGTGGAGTATTTACGGTA
AACTGCCCACTTGGCAGTACATCAAGTGTATCATATGCCAAGTACGCCCCCTATTGACGTCAATGACGGT
AAATGGCCCGCCTGGCATTGTGCCCAGTACATGACCTTATGGGACTTTCCTACTTGGCAGTACATCTACG
TATTAGTCATCGCTATTACCATGGTCGAGGTGAGCCCCACGTTCTGCTTCACTCTCCCCATCTCCCCCCC
CTCCCCACCCCCAATTTTGTATTTATTTATTTTTTAATTATTTTGTGCAGCGATGGGGGCGGGGGGGGGG
GGGGGCGCGCGCCAGGCGGGGCGGGGCGGGGCGAGGGGCGGGGCGGGGCGAGGCGGAGAGGTGCGGCGGC
AGCCAATCAGAGCGGCGCGCTCCGAAAGTTTCCTTTTATGGCGAGGCGGCGGCGGCGGCGGCCCTATAAA
AAGCGAAGCGCGCGGCGGGCGGGAGTCGCTGCGCGCTGCCTTCGCCCCGTGCCCCGCTCCGCCGCCGCCT
CGCGCCGCCCGCCCCGGCTCTGACTGACCGCGTTACTCCCACAGGTGAGCGGGCGGGACGGCCCTTCTCC
TCCGGGCTGTAATTAGCTGAGCAAGAGGTAAGGGTTTAAGGGATGGTTGGTTGGTGGGGTATTAATGTTT
AATTACCTGGAGCACCTGCCTGAAATCACTTTTTTTCAGGTTGGACCGGTGTAATACGACTCACTATAGG
GAAGCTTCCGTATACAACCTACTACCTCATAACATATGATATCGATAACTTCGTATAGCATACATTATAC
GAAGTTATCCGCGGGCCCGGGATCCACCGGTCGCCGCCACCATGTCCAATTTACTGACCGTACACCAAAA
TTTGCCTGCATTACCGGTCGATGCAACGAGTGATGAGGTTCGCAAGAACCTGATGGACATGTTCAGGGAT
CGCCAGGCGTTTTCTGAGCATACCTGGAAAATGCTTCTGTCCGTTTGCCGGTCGTGGGCGGCATGGTGCA
AGTTGAATAACCGGAAATGGTTTCCCCCAGAACCTGAAGATGTTCGCGATTATCTTCTATATCTTCAGGC
GCGCGGTCTGGCAGTAAAAACTATCCAGCAACATTTGGGCCAGCTAAACATGCTTCATCGTCGGTCCGGG
CTGCCACGACCAAGTGACAGCAATGCTGTTTCACTGGTTATGCGGCGGATCCGAAAAGAAAACGTTGATG
CCGGTGAACGTGCAAAACAGGCTCTAGCGTTCGAACGCACTGATTTCGACCAGGTTCGTTCACTCATGGA
AAATAGCGATCGCTGCCAGGATATACGTAATCTGGCATTTCTGGGGATTGCTTATAACACCCTGTTACGT
ATAGCCGAAATTGCCAGGATCAGGGTTAAAGATATCTCACGTACTGACGGTGGGAGAATGTTAATCCATA
TTGGCAGAACGAAAACGCTGGTTAGCACCGCAGGTGTAGAGAAGGCACTTAGCCTGGGGGTAACTAAACT
GGTCGAGCGATGGATTTCCGTCTCTGGTGTAGCTGATGATCCGAATAACTACCTGTTTTGCCGGGTCAGA
AAAAATGGTGTTGCCGCGCCATCTGCCACCAGCCAGCTATCAACTCGCGCCCTGGAAGGGATTTTTGAAG
CAACTCATCGATTGATTTACGGCGCTAAGGATGACTCTGGTCAGAGATACCTGGCCTGGTCTGGACACAG
TGCCCGTGTCGGAGCCGCGCGAGATATGGCCCGCGCTGGAGTTTCAATACCGGAGATCATGCAAGCTGGT
GGCTGGACCAATGTAAATATTGTCATGAACTATATCCGTAACCTGGATAGTGAAACAGGGGCAATGGTGC
GCCTGCTGGAAGATGGCGATTAAGAGCTCGAATTAATTCATCGATGATGATCCAGACATGATAAGATACA
TTGATGAGTTTGGACAAACCACAACTAGAATGCAGTGAAAAAAATGCTTTATTTGTGAAATTTGTGATGC
TATTGCTTTATTTGTAACCATTATAAGCTGCAATAAACAAGTTAACAACAACAATTGCATTCATTTTATG
TTTCAGGTTCAGGGGGAGGTGTGGGAGGTTTTTTAATGAGGTAGTAGGTTGTATACGGAGCTTCCAGTTT
AGCCGTCGAGCCAGTTTAGCCATCGACATAACTTCGTATAGCATACATTATACGAAGTTATACTAGTGAT
ATCCATGGCCTCCTCCGAGAACGTCATCACCGAGTTCATGCGCTTCAAGGTGCGCATGGAGGGCACCGTG
AACGGCCACGAGTTCGAGATCGAGGGCGAGGGCGAGGGCCGCCCCTACGAGGGCCACAACACCGTGAAGC
TGAAGGTGACCAAGGGCGGCCCCCTGCCCTTCGCCTGGGACATCCTGTCCCCCCAGTTCCAGTACGGCTC
CAAGGTGTACGTGAAGCACCCCGCCGACATCCCCGACTACAAGAAGCTGTCCTTCCCCGAGGGCTTCAAG
TGGGAGCGCGTGATGAACTTCGAGGACGGCGGCGTGGCGACCGTGACCCAGGACTCCTCCCTGCAGGACG
GCTGCTTCATCTACAAGGTGAAGTTCATCGGCGTGAACTTCCCCTCCGACGGCCCCGTGATGCAGAAGAA
GACCATGGGCTGGGAGGCCTCCACCGAGCGCCTGTACCCCCGCGACGGCGTGCTGAAGGGCGAGACCCAC
AAGGCCCTGAAGCTGAAGGACGGCGGCCACTACCTGGTGGAGTTCAAGTCCATCTACATGGCCAAGAAGC
CCGTGCAGCTGCCCGGCTACTACTACGTGGACGCCAAGCTGGACATCACCTCCCACAACGAGGACTACAC
CATCGTGGAGCAGTACGAGCGCACCGAGGGCCGCCACCACCTGTTCCTGTAGCGGGATATCCGGGATTCG
TCAGTAGGGTTGTAAAGGTTTTTCTTTTCCTGAGAAAACAACCTTTTGTTTTCTCAGGTTTTGCTTTTTG
GCCTTTCCCTAGCTTTAAAAAAAAAGGACGAAACACCACGCGTCTGGCCTAACTGGCCGGTACCTGGTAT
TGGACAGGCCGCAATAAAATATCTTTATTTTCATTACATCTGTGTGTTGGTTTTTTGTGTGAATCGATAG
TACTAACATACGCTCTCCATCAAAACAAAACGAAACAAAACAAACTAGCAAAATAGGCTGTCCCCAGTGC
AAGTGCAGGTGCCAGAACATTTCTCTGGATCCTGCCATGTGTCCACTGAGCGCGGCCGCAGGAACCCCTA
GTGATGGAGTTGGCCACTCCCTCTCTGCGCGCTCGCTCGCTCACTGAGGCCGGGCGACCAAAGGTCGCCC
GACGCCCGGGCTTTGCCCGGGCGGCCTCAGTGAGCGAGCGAGCGCGCAGCTGCCTGCAGGGGCGCCTGAT
GCGGTATTTTCTCCTTACGCATCTGTGCGGTATTTCACACCGCATA
[95 nt withheld, positions 3617-3711]
T
[46 nt withheld, positions 3713-3758]
C
[141 nt withheld, positions 3760-3900]
CCTTTGACGTTGGAGTCCACGTTCTTT
[37 nt withheld, positions 3928-3964]
ACTCTATCTCGGGCTATTCTTTTGATTTATAAGGGATTTTGCCGATTTCGGTCTATTGGTTAAAAAATGA
GCTGATTTAACAAAAATTTAACGCGAATTTTAACAAAATATTAACGTTTACAATTTTATGGTGCACTCTC
AGTACAATCTGCTCTGATGCCGCATAGTTAAGCCAGCCCCGACACCCGCCAACACCCGCTGACGCGCCCT
GACGGGCTTGTCTGCTCCCGGCATCCGCTTACAGACAAGCTGTGACCGTCTCCGGGAGCTGCATGTGTCA
GAGGTTTTCACCGTCATCACCGAAACGCGCGAGACGAAAGGGCCTCGTGATACGCCTATTTTTATAGGTT
AATGTCATGATAATAATGGTTTCTTAGACGTCAGGTGGCACTTTTCGGGGAAATGTGCGCGGAACCCCTA
TTTGTTTATTTTTCTAAATACATTCAAATATGTATCCGCTCATGAGACAATAACCCTGATAAATGCTTCA
ATAATATTGAAAAAGGAAGAGTATGAGTATTCAACATTTCCGTGTCGCCCTTATTCCCTTTTTTGCGGCA
TTTTGCCTTCCTGTTTTTGCTCACCCAGAAACGCTGGTGAAAGTAAAAGATGCTGAAGATCAGTTGGGTG
CACGAGTGGGTTACATCGAACTGGATCTCAACAGCGGTAAGATCCTTGAGAGTTTTCGCCCCGAAGAACG
TTTTCCAATGATGAGCACTTTTAAAGTTCTGCTATGTGGCGCGGTATTATCCCGTATTGACGCCGGGCAA
GAGCAACTCGGTCGCCGCATACACTATTCTCAGAATGACTTGGTTGAGTACTCACCAGTCACAGAAAAGC
ATCTTACGGATGGCATGACAGTAAGAGAATTATGCAGTGCTGCCATAACCATGAGTGATAACACTGCGGC
CAACTTACTTCTGACAACGATCGGAGGACCGAAGGAGCTAACCGCTTTTTTGCACAACATGGGGGATCAT
GTAACTCGCCTTGATCGTTGGGAACCGGAGCTGAATGAAGCCATACCAAACGACGAGCGTGACACCACGA
TGCCTGTAGCAATGGCAACAACGTTGCGCAAACTATTAACTGGCGAACTACTTACTCTAGCTTCCCGGCA
ACAATTAATAGACTGGATGGAGGCGGATAAAGTTGCAGGACCACTTCTGCGCTCGGCCCTTCCGGCTGGC
TGGTTTATTGCTGATAAATCTGGAGCCGGTGAGCGTGGAAGCCGCGGTATCATTGCAGCACTGGGGCCAG
ATGGTAAGCCCTCCCGTATCGTAGTTATCTACACGACGGGGAGTCAGGCAACTATGGATGAACGAAATAG
ACAGATCGCTGAGATAGGTGCCTCACTGATTAAGCATTGGTAACTGTCAGACCAAGTTTACTCATATATA
CTTTAGATTGATTTAAAACTTCATTTTTAATTTAAAAGGATCTAGGTGAAGATCCTTTTTGATAATCTCA
TGACCAAAATCCCTTAACGTGAGTTTTCGTTCCACTGAGCGTCAGACCCCGTAGAAAAGATCAAAGGATC
TTCTTGAGATCCTTTTTTTCTGCGCGTAATCTGCTGCTTGCAAACAAAAAAACCACCGCTACCAGCGGTG
GTTTGTTTGCCGGATCAAGAGCTACCAACTCTTTTTCCGAAGGTAACTGGCTTCAGCAGAGCGCAGATAC
CAAATACTGTTCTTCTAGTGTAGCCGTAGTTAGGCCACCACTTCAAGAACTCTGTAGCACCGCCTACATA
CCTCGCTCTGCTAATCCTGTTACCAGTGGCTGCTGCCAGTGGCGATAAGTCGTGTCTTACCGGGTTGGAC
TCAAGACGATAGTTACCGGATAAGGCGCAGCGGTCGGGCTGAACGGGGGGTTCGTGCACACAGCCCAGCT
TGGAGCGAACGACCTACACCGAACTGAGATACCTACAGCGTGAGCTATGAGAAAGCGCCACGCTTCCCGA
AGGGAGAAAGGCGGACAGGTATCCGGTAAGCGGCAGGGTCGGAACAGGAGAGCGCACGAGGGAGCTTCCA
GGGGGAAACGCCTGGTATCTTTATAGTCCTGTCGGGTTTCGCCACCTCTGACTTGAGCGTCGATTTTTGT
GATGCTCGTCAGGGGGGCGGAGCCTATGGAAAAACGCCAGCAACGCGGCCTTTTTACGGTTCCTGGCCTT
TTGCTGGCCTTTTGCTCACATGT
Features (pLannotate 1.2.2; 21 found; start..end, strand, type, name):
     11..80      +  protein_bind   attB: attB site for the φC31 integrase (Groth et al., 2000) phage φC31 integrase
     88..373     +  enhancer       CMV enhancer: human cytomegalovirus immediate early enhancer; contains an 18-bp deletion relative to the standard CMV enhancer
    375..651     +  promoter       chicken β-actin promoter: No description available
    652..879     +  intron         hybrid intron: hybrid between chicken β-actin (CBA) and minute virus of mice (MMV) introns (Gray et al., 2011)
    892..910     +  promoter       T7 promoter: promoter for bacteriophage T7 RNA polymerase
    955..988     +  protein_bind   loxP: Cre-mediated recombination occurs in the 8-bp core sequence (GCATACAT). Cre recombinase
    989..1011    +  misc_feature   MCS (fragment): multiple cloning site
   1022..2052    +  CDS            Cre (fragment): site-specific recombinase Cre is a site-specific recombinase from bacteriophage P1. Recombination occurs at loxP sequences.
   2079..2213    -  polyA_signal   SV40 poly(A) signal: SV40 polyadenylation signal
   2338..2371    +  protein_bind   loxP: Cre-mediated recombination occurs in the 8-bp core sequence (GCATACAT). Cre recombinase
   2385..3062    +  CDS            DsRed2: improved tetrameric variant of DsRed fluorescent protein mammalian codon-optimized
   3233..3281    +  polyA_signal   poly(A) signal: synthetic polyadenylation signal
   3295..3386    +  misc_feature   pause site: RNA polymerase II transcriptional pause signal from the human α2 globin gene
   3420..3560    +  repeat_region  AAV2 ITR: inverted terminal repeat of adeno-associated virus serotype 2 inverted
   3565..3616    -  misc_feature   bom (fragment): basis of mobility region from pBR322
   3635..4090    +  rep_origin     f1 ori (sequence partly withheld): f1 bacteriophage origin of replication; arrow indicates direction of (+) strand synthesis
   4091..4140    -  misc_feature   bom (fragment): basis of mobility region from pBR322
   4242..4277    -  CDS            rop (fragment): Rop protein, which maintains plasmids at low copy number; rop
   4372..4476    +  promoter       AmpR promoter: bla
   4477..5337    +  CDS            AmpR: β-lactamase; bla; confers resistance to ampicillin, carbenicillin, and related antibiotics
   5508..6096    +  rep_origin     ori: high-copy-number ColE1/pMB1/pBR322/pUC origin of replication
