[The description below was written by a language model from this plasmid's Addgene catalogue record and pLannotate feature annotations shown in this document.]
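Description:
pSWITCHER-TF1-dsRED is a mammalian expression and CRISPR-related plasmid built on the pX330 backbone by Gibson assembly. It is propagated in E. coli as a high-copy plasmid through a ColE1/pUC-type origin with ampicillin selection (AmpR under its own bla promoter). An f1 origin and a single AAV2 inverted terminal repeat are also annotated, presumably carried over from the backbone. Small bom and rop fragments appear as well. The catalogue lists the plasmid as 6,377 bp, whereas the sequenced record behind the feature table is 6,157 nt, so the two differ slightly in length.

The payload is driven by the CBh hybrid promoter, made up of a CMV enhancer, the chicken β-actin promoter and a hybrid CBA/MVM intron, followed by a T7 promoter that serves as a sequencing primer site. A φC31 attB site lies upstream of the promoter. Downstream comes a floxed cassette: a loxP site, a short multiple cloning site fragment, a Cre recombinase coding sequence (annotated as a fragment) and an SV40 polyadenylation signal annotated on the reverse strand, closed by a second loxP in the same orientation. After this sit a DsRed2 coding sequence, a synthetic poly(A) signal and an RNA polymerase II pause site. This layout fits a self-excising switch: once functional Cre is produced, it removes its own floxed cassette and places DsRed2 directly under the promoter, so red fluorescence reports recombination.

The stated purpose is a SWITCHER-ready reporter plasmid into which a customized CRISPR-inducible Cre construct can be cloned. The purpose field refers to a LoxP-EGFP reporter, but both the name and the annotated features indicate DsRed2, and no EGFP is annotated. The record does not state how CRISPR activity activates Cre or what "TF1" denotes, and no Cas9 or guide RNA cassette is annotated.
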