Addgene plasmid #213043: pSWITCHER-TF1-dsRED
Purpose: SWITCHER ready LoxP-EGFP reporter plasmid for cloning of a customized CRISPR-inducible Cre-construct
Depositing lab: Petr Bartunek. Depositing organization: Institute of Molecular Genetics of the Czech Academy of Sciences. Publication: SWITCHER, a CRISPR-inducible floxed wild-type Cre regulating CRISPR activity. Schuster B, Dobiasovska I, Curcic J, Pajer P, Borna S, Bartunek P. Commun Biol. 2025 Jul 2;8(1):982. doi: 10.1038/s42003-025-08427-8. PubMed 40596718.
Backbone
  Vector backbone: pX330
  Total vector size (bp): 6377
  Vector type: Mammalian Expression, CRISPR
Growth in bacteria
  Bacterial resistance: Ampicillin, 100 μg/mL
  Growth temperature: 37°C
  Growth strain: DH5alpha
  Copy number: High Copy
Gene/Insert
  Gene/Insert name: SWITCHER-TF1-dsRED
  Insert size (bp): 2719
  Promoter: cBH
  Cloning method: Gibson Cloning
  Sequencing primers: 5′ T7
Terms and licenses: Academic/Nonprofit Terms; Industry Terms: Not Available to Industry
How to cite: pSWITCHER-TF1-dsRED was a gift from Petr Bartunek (Addgene plasmid # 213043 ; http://n2t.net/addgene:213043 ; RRID:Addgene_213043)
